>Addgene plasmid #142288 | TFORF1909 | addgene full sequence | sequence record 395768 | Addgene NGS Result
TTAATGTAGTCTTATGCAATACTCTTGTAGTCTTGCAACATGGTAACGATGAGTTAGCAACATGCCTTAC
AAGGAGAGAAAAAGCACCGTGCATGCCGATTGGTGGAAGTAAGGTGGTACGATCGTGCCTTATTAGGAAG
GCAACAGACGGGTCTGACATGGATTGGACGAACCACTGAATTGCCGCATTGCAGAGATATTGTATTTAAG
TGCCTAGCTCGATACATAAACGGGTCTCTCTGGTTAGACCAGATCTGAGCCTGGGAGCTCTCTGGCTAAC
TAGGGAACCCACTGCTTAAGCCTCAATAAAGCTTGCCTTGAGTGCTTCAAGTAGTGTGTGCCCGTCTGTT
GTGTGACTCTGGTAACTAGAGATCCCTCAGACCCTTTTAGTCAGTGTGGAAAATCTCTAGCAGTGGCGCC
CGAACAGGGACTTGAAAGCGAAAGGGAAACCAGAGGAGCTCTCTCGACGCAGGACTCGGCTTGCTGAAGC
GCGCACGGCAAGAGGCGAGGGGCGGCGACTGGTGAGTACGCCAAAAATTTTGACTAGCGGAGGCTAGAAG
GAGAGAGATGGGTGCGAGAGCGTCAGTATTAAGCGGGGGAGAATTAGATCGCGATGGGAAAAAATTCGGT
TAAGGCCAGGGGGAAAGAAAAAATATAAATTAAAACATATAGTATGGGCAAGCAGGGAGCTAGAACGATT
CGCAGTTAATCCTGGCCTGTTAGAAACATCAGAAGGCTGTAGACAAATACTGGGACAGCTACAACCATCC
CTTCAGACAGGATCAGAAGAACTTAGATCATTATATAATACAGTAGCAACCCTCTATTGTGTGCATCAAA
GGATAGAGATAAAAGACACCAAGGAAGCTTTAGACAAGATAGAGGAAGAGCAAAACAAAAGTAAGACCAC
CGCACAGCAAGCGGCCGCTGATCTTCAGACCTGGAGGAGGAGATATGAGGGACAATTGGAGAAGTGAATT
ATATAAATATAAAGTAGTAAAAATTGAACCATTAGGAGTAGCACCCACCAAGGCAAAGAGAAGAGTGGTG
CAGAGAGAAAAAAGAGCAGTGGGAATAGGAGCTTTGTTCCTTGGGTTCTTGGGAGCAGCAGGAAGCACTA
TGGGCGCAGCGTCAATGACGCTGACGGTACAGGCCAGACAATTATTGTCTGGTATAGTGCAGCAGCAGAA
CAATTTGCTGAGGGCTATTGAGGCGCAACAGCATCTGTTGCAACTCACAGTCTGGGGCATCAAGCAGCTC
CAGGCAAGAATCCTGGCTGTGGAAAGATACCTAAAGGATCAACAGCTCCTGGGGATTTGGGGTTGCTCTG
GAAAACTCATTTGCACCACTGCTGTGCCTTGGAATGCTAGTTGGAGTAATAAATCTCTGGAACAGATTTG
GAATCACACGACCTGGATGGAGTGGGACAGAGAAATTAACAATTACACAAGCTTAATACACTCCTTAATT
GAAGAATCGCAAAACCAGCAAGAAAAGAATGAACAAGAATTATTGGAATTAGATAAATGGGCAAGTTTGT
GGAATTGGTTTAACATAACAAATTGGCTGTGGTATATAAAATTATTCATAATGATAGTAGGAGGCTTGGT
AGGTTTAAGAATAGTTTTTGCTGTACTTTCTATAGTGAATAGAGTTAGGCAGGGATATTCACCATTATCG
TTTCAGACCCACCTCCCAACCCCGAGGGGACCCATGCATTGCATCTCAATTAGTCAGCAACCAGGTGTGG
AAAGTCCCCAGGCTCCCCAGCAGGCAGAAGTATGCAAAGCATGCGTCTCAATTAGTCAGCAACCATAGTC
CCGCCCCTAACTCCGCCCATCCCGCCCCTAACTCCGCCCAGTTCCGCCCATTCTCCGCCCCATGGCTGAC
TAATTTTTTTTATTTATGCAGAGGCCGAGGCCGCCTCGGCCTCTGAGCTATTCCAGAAGTAGTGAGGAGG
CTTTTTTGGAGGCCTAGGCTTTTGCAAAAAGCTTTCTAGAGGTACCACCGGAGCTTACCATGACCGAGTA
CAAGCCCACGGTGCGCCTCGCCACCCGCGACGACGTCCCCAGGGCCGTACGCACCCTCGCCGCCGCGTTC
GCCGACTACCCCGCCACGCGCCACACCGTCGATCCGGACCGCCACATCGAGCGGGTCACCGAGCTGCAAG
AACTCTTCCTCACGCGCGTCGGGCTCGACATCGGCAAGGTGTGGGTCGCGGACGACGGCGCCGCCGTGGC
GGTCTGGACCACGCCGGAGAGCGTCGAAGCGGGGGCGGTGTTCGCCGAGATCGGCCCGCGCATGGCCGAG
TTGAGCGGTTCCCGGCTGGCCGCGCAGCAACAGATGGAAGGCCTCCTGGCGCCGCACCGGCCCAAGGAGC
CCGCGTGGTTCCTGGCCACCGTCGGCGTCTCGCCCGACCACCAGGGCAAGGGTCTGGGCAGCGCCGTCGT
GCTCCCCGGAGTGGAGGCGGCCGAGCGCGCCGGGGTGCCCGCCTTCCTGGAGACCTCCGCGCCCCGCAAC
CTCCCCTTCTACGAGCGGCTCGGCTTCACCGTCACCGCCGACGTCGAGGTGCCCGAAGGACCGCGCACCT
GGTGCATGACCCGCAAGCCCGGTGCCAGTTAACGAATTCTAGATCTTGAGACAAATGGCAGTATTCATCC
ACAATTTTAAAAGAAAAGGGGGGATTGGGGGGTACAGTGCAGGGGAAAGAATAGTAGACATAATAGCAAC
AGACATACAAACTAAAGAATTACAAAAACAAATTACAAAAATTCAAAATTTTCGGGTTTATTACAGGGAC
AGCAGAGATCCACTTTGGCGCCGGCTCGAGGCCTGCAGGTGCAAAGATGGATAAAGTTTTAAACAGAGAG
GAATCTTTGCAGCTAATGGACCTTCTAGGTCTTGAAAGGAGTGGGAATTGGCTCCGGTGCCCGTCAGTGG
GCAGAGCGCACATCGCCCACAGTCCCCGAGAAGTTGGGGGGAGGGGTCGGCAATTGAACCGGTGCCTAGA
GAAGGTGGCGCGGGGTAAACTGGGAAAGTGATGTCGTGTACTGGCTCCGCCTTTTTCCCGAGGGTGGGGG
AGAACCGTATATAAGTGCAGTAGTCGCCGTGAACGTTCTTTTTCGCAACGGGTTTGCCGCCAGAACACAG
GTAAGTGCCGTGTGTGGTTCCCGCGGGCCTGGCCTCTTTACGGGTTATGGCCCTTGCGTGCCTTGAATTA
CTTCCACCTGGCTGCAGTACGTGATTCTTGATCCCGAGCTTCGGGTTGGAAGTGGGTGGGAGAGTTCGAG
GCCTTGCGCTTAAGGAGCCCCTTCGCCTCGTGCTTGAGTTGAGGCCTGGCCTGGGCGCTGGGGCCGCCGC
GTGCGAATCTGGTGGCACCTTCGCGCCTGTCTCGCTGCTTTCGATAAGTCTCTAGCCATTTAAAATTTTT
GATGACCTGCTGCGACGCTTTTTTTCTGGCAAGATAGTCTTGTAAATGCGGGCCAAGATCTGCACACTGG
TATTTCGGTTTTTGGGGCCGCGGGCGGCGACGGGGCCCGTGCGTCCCAGCGCACATGTTCGGCGAGGCGG
GGCCTGCGAGCGCGGCCACCGAGAATCGGACGGGGGTAGTCTCAAGCTGGCCGGCCTGCTCTGGTGCCTG
GCCTCGCGCCGCCGTGTATCGCCCCGCCCTGGGCGGCAAGGCTGGCCCGGTCGGCACCAGTTGCGTGAGC
GGAAAGATGGCCGCTTCCCGGCCCTGCTGCAGGGAGCTCAAAATGGAGGACGCGGCGCTCGGGAGAGCGG
GCGGGTGAGTCACCCACACAAAGGAAAAGGGCCTTTCCGTCCTCAGCCGTCGCTTCATGTGACTCCACGG
AGTACCGGGCGCCGTCCAGGCACCTCGATTAGTTCTCGAGCTTTTGGAGTACGTCGTCTTTAGGTTGGGG
GGAGGGGTTTTATGCGATGGAGTTTCCCCACACTGAGTGGGTGGAGACTGAAGTTAGGCCAGCTTGGCAC
TTGATGTAATTCTCCTTGGAATTTGCCCTTTTTGAGTTTGGATCTTGGTTCATTCTCAAGCCTCAGACAG
TGGTTCAAAGTTTTTTTCTTCCATTTCAGGTGTCGTGAGGCTAGCACCGCCACCATGCCGCAGCTGAACG
GCGGTGGAGGGGATGACCTAGGCGCCAACGACGAACTGATTTCCTTCAAAGACGAGGGCGAACAGGAGGA
GAAGAGCTCCGAAAACTCCTCGGCAGAGAGGGATTTAGCTGATGTCAAATCGTCTCTAGTCAATGAATCA
GAAACGAATCAAAACAGCTCCTCCGATTCCGAGGCGGAAAGACGGCCTCCGCCTCGCTCCGAAAGTTTCC
GAGACAAATCCCGGGAAAGTTTGGAAGAAGCGGCCAAGAGGCAAGATGGAGGGCTCTTTAAGGGGCCACC
GTATCCCGGCTACCCCTTCATCATGATCCCCGACCTGACGAGCCCCTACCTCCCCAACGGATCGCTCTCG
CCCACCGCCCGAACCTATCTCCAGATGAAATGGCCACTGCTTGATGTCCAGGCAGGGAGCCTCCAGAGTA
GACAAGCCCTCAAGGATGCCCGGTCCCCATCACCGGCACACATTGTCTCTAACAAAGTGCCAGTGGTGCA
GCACCCTCACCATGTCCACCCCCTCACGCCTCTTATCACGTACAGCAATGAACACTTCACGCCGGGAAAC
CCACCTCCACACTTACCAGCCGACGTAGACCCCAAAACAGGAATCCCACGGCCTCCGCACCCTCCAGATA
TATCCCCGTATTACCCACTATCGCCTGGCACCGTAGGACAAATCCCCCATCCGCTAGGATGGTTAGTACC
ACAGCAAGGTCAACCAGTGTACCCAATCACGACAGGAGGATTCAGACACCCCTACCCCACAGCTCTGACC
GTCAATGCTTCCATGTCCAGGTTCCCTCCCCATATGGTCCCACCACATCATACGCTACACACGACGGGCA
TTCCGCATCCGGCCATAGTCACACCAACAGTCAAACAGGAATCGTCCCAGAGTGATGTCGGCTCACTCCA
TAGTTCAAAGCATCAGGACTCCAAAAAGGAAGAAGAAAAGAAGAAGCCCCACATAAAGAAACCTCTTAAT
GCATTCATGTTGTATATGAAGGAAATGAGAGCAAAGGTCGTAGCTGAGTGCACGTTGAAAGAAAGCGCGG
CCATCAACCAGATCCTTGGGCGGAGGTGGCATGCACTGTCCAGAGAAGAGCAAGCGAAATACTACGAGCT
GGCCCGGAAGGAGCGACAGCTTCATATGCAACTGTACCCCGGCTGGTCCGCGCGGGATAACTATGGAAAG
AAGAAGAAGAGGAAAAGGGACAAGCAGCCGGGAGAGACCAATGACCTGAGCGCTCCTAAGAAATGCCGAG
CGCGCTTTGGCCTTGATCAACAGAATAACTGGTGCGGCCCTTGCAGGAGAAAAAAAAAGTGCGTTCGCTA
CATACAAGGTGAAGGCAGCTGCCTCAGCCCACCCTCTTCAGATGGAAGCTTACTAGATTCGCCTCCCCCC
TCCCCGAACCTGCTAGGCTCCCCTCCCCGAGACGCCAAGTCACAGACTGAGCAGACCCAGCCTCTGTCGC
TGTCCCTGAAGCCCGACCCCCTGGCCCACCTGTCCATGATGCCTCCGCCACCCGCCCTCCTGCTCGCTGA
GGCCACCCACAAGGCCTCCGCCCTCTGTCCCAACGGGGCCCTGGACCTGCCCCCAGCCGCTTTGCAGCCT
GCCGCCCCCTCCTCATCAATTGCACAGCCGTCGACTTCTTCCTTACATTCCCACAGCTCCCTGGCCGGGA
CCCAGCCCCAGCCGCTGTCGCTCGTCACCAAGTCTTTAGAATAGTAATGAACTAGTCCGTAACTTGAAAG
TATTTCGATTTCTTGGCTTTATATATCTTGTGGAAAGGACGAGCATGTCGCTTGGAGGCTTCTCGTACGC
GTTAAGTCGACAATCAACCTCTGGATTACAAAATTTGTGAAAGATTGACTGGTATTCTTAACTATGTTGC
TCCTTTTACGCTATGTGGATACGCTGCTTTAATGCCTTTGTATCATGCTATTGCTTCCCGTATGGCTTTC
ATTTTCTCCTCCTTGTATAAATCCTGGTTGCTGTCTCTTTATGAGGAGTTGTGGCCCGTTGTCAGGCAAC
GTGGCGTGGTGTGCACTGTGTTTGCTGACGCAACCCCCACTGGTTGGGGCATTGCCACCACCTGTCAGCT
CCTTTCCGGGACTTTCGCTTTCCCCCTCCCTATTGCCACGGCGGAACTCATCGCCGCCTGCCTTGCCCGC
TGCTGGACAGGGGCTCGGCTGTTGGGCACTGACAATTCCGTGGTGTTGTCGGGGAAATCATCGTCCTTTC
CTTGGCTGCTCGCCTGTGTTGCCACCTGGATTCTGCGCGGGACGTCCTTCTGCTACGTCCCTTCGGCCCT
CAATCCAGCGGACCTTCCTTCCCGCGGCCTGCTGCCGGCTCTGCGGCCTCTTCCGCGTCTTCGCCTTCGC
CCTCAGACGAGTCGGATCTCCCTTTGGGCCGCCTCCCCGCGTCGACTTTAAGACCAATGACTTACAAGGC
AGCTGTAGATCTTAGCCACTTTTTAAAAGAAAAGGGGGGACTGGAAGGGCTAATTCACTCCCAACGAAGA
CAAGATCTGCTTTTTGCTTGTACTGGGTCTCTCTGGTTAGACCAGATCTGAGCCTGGGAGCTCTCTGGCT
AACTAGGGAACCCACTGCTTAAGCCTCAATAAAGCTTGCCTTGAGTGCTTCAAGTAGTGTGTGCCCGTCT
GTTGTGTGACTCTGGTAACTAGAGATCCCTCAGACCCTTTTAGTCAGTGTGGAAAATCTCTAGCAGTACG
TATAGTAGTTCATGTCATCTTATTATTCAGTATTTATAACTTGCAAAGAAATGAATATCAGAGAGTGAGA
GGAACTTGTTTATTGCAGCTTATAATGGTTACAAATAAAGCAATAGCATCACAAATTTCACAAATAAAGC
ATTTTTTTCACTGCATTCTAGTTGTGGTTTGTCCAAACTCATCAATGTATCTTATCATGTCTGGCTCTAG
CTATCCCGCCCCTAACTCCGCCCATCCCGCCCCTAACTCCGCCCAGTTCCGCCCATTCTCCGCCCCATGG
CTGACTAATTTTTTTTATTTATGCAGAGGCCGAGGCCGCCTCGGCCTCTGAGCTATTCCAGAAGTAGTGA
GGAGGCTTTTTTGGAGGCCTAGGGACGTACCCAATTCGCCCTATAGTGAGTCGTATTACGCGCGCTCACT
GGCCGTCGTTTTACAACGTCGTGACTGGGAAAACCCTGGCGTTACCCAACTTAATCGCCTTGCAGCACAT
CCCCCTTTCGCCAGCTGGCGTAATAGCGAAGAGGCCCGCACCGATCGCCCTTCCCAACAGTTGCGCAGCC
TGAATGGCGAATGGG
[124 nt withheld, positions 7436-7559]
C
[91 nt withheld, positions 7561-7651]
A
[49 nt withheld, positions 7653-7701]
CCTTTGACGTTGGAGTCCACGTTCTTT
[37 nt withheld, positions 7729-7765]
ACCCTATCTCGGTCTATTCTTTTGATTTATAAGGGATTTTGCCGATTTCGGCCTATTGGTTAAAAAATGA
GCTGATTTAACAAAAATTTAACGCGAATTTTAACAAAATATTAACGCTTACAATTTAGGTGGCACTTTTC
GGGGAAATGTGCGCGGAACCCCTATTTGTTTATTTTTCTAAATACATTCAAATATGTATCCGCTCATGAG
ACAATAACCCTGATAAATGCTTCAATAATATTGAAAAAGGAAGAGTATGAGTATTCAACATTTCCGTGTC
GCCCTTATTCCCTTTTTTGCGGCATTTTGCCTTCCTGTTTTTGCTCACCCAGAAACGCTGGTGAAAGTAA
AAGATGCTGAAGATCAGTTGGGTGCACGAGTGGGTTACATCGAACTGGATCTCAACAGCGGTAAGATCCT
TGAGAGTTTTCGCCCCGAAGAACGTTTTCCAATGATGAGCACTTTTAAAGTTCTGCTATGTGGCGCGGTA
TTATCCCGTATTGACGCCGGGCAAGAGCAACTCGGTCGCCGCATACACTATTCTCAGAATGACTTGGTTG
AGTACTCACCAGTCACAGAAAAGCATCTTACGGATGGCATGACAGTAAGAGAATTATGCAGTGCTGCCAT
AACCATGAGTGATAACACTGCGGCCAACTTACTTCTGACAACGATCGGAGGACCGAAGGAGCTAACCGCT
TTTTTGCACAACATGGGGGATCATGTAACTCGCCTTGATCGTTGGGAACCGGAGCTGAATGAAGCCATAC
CAAACGACGAGCGTGACACCACGATGCCTGTAGCAATGGCAACAACGTTGCGCAAACTATTAACTGGCGA
ACTACTTACTCTAGCTTCCCGGCAACAATTAATAGACTGGATGGAGGCGGATAAAGTTGCAGGACCACTT
CTGCGCTCGGCCCTTCCGGCTGGCTGGTTTATTGCTGATAAATCTGGAGCCGGTGAGCGTGGGTCTCGCG
GTATCATTGCAGCACTGGGGCCAGATGGTAAGCCCTCCCGTATCGTAGTTATCTACACGACGGGGAGTCA
GGCAACTATGGATGAACGAAATAGACAGATCGCTGAGATAGGTGCCTCACTGATTAAGCATTGGTAACTG
TCAGACCAAGTTTACTCATATATACTTTAGATTGATTTAAAACTTCATTTTTAATTTAAAAGGATCTAGG
TGAAGATCCTTTTTGATAATCTCATGACCAAAATCCCTTAACGTGAGTTTTCGTTCCACTGAGCGTCAGA
CCCCGTAGAAAAGATCAAAGGATCTTCTTGAGATCCTTTTTTTCTGCGCGTAATCTGCTGCTTGCAAACA
AAAAAACCACCGCTACCAGCGGTGGTTTGTTTGCCGGATCAAGAGCTACCAACTCTTTTTCCGAAGGTAA
CTGGCTTCAGCAGAGCGCAGATACCAAATACTGTTCTTCTAGTGTAGCCGTAGTTAGGCCACCACTTCAA
GAACTCTGTAGCACCGCCTACATACCTCGCTCTGCTAATCCTGTTACCAGTGGCTGCTGCCAGTGGCGAT
AAGTCGTGTCTTACCGGGTTGGACTCAAGACGATAGTTACCGGATAAGGCGCAGCGGTCGGGCTGAACGG
GGGGTTCGTGCACACAGCCCAGCTTGGAGCGAACGACCTACACCGAACTGAGATACCTACAGCGTGAGCT
ATGAGAAAGCGCCACGCTTCCCGAAGGGAGAAAGGCGGACAGGTATCCGGTAAGCGGCAGGGTCGGAACA
GGAGAGCGCACGAGGGAGCTTCCAGGGGGAAACGCCTGGTATCTTTATAGTCCTGTCGGGTTTCGCCACC
TCTGACTTGAGCGTCGATTTTTGTGATGCTCGTCAGGGGGGCGGAGCCTATGGAAAAACGCCAGCAACGC
GGCCTTTTTACGGTTCCTGGCCTTTTGCTGGCCTTTTGCTCACATGTTCTTTCCTGCGTTATCCCCTGAT
TCTGTGGATAACCGTATTACCGCCTTTGAGTGAGCTGATACCGCTCGCCGCAGCCGAACGACCGAGCGCA
GCGAGTCAGTGAGCGAGGAAGCGGAAGAGCGCCCAATACGCAAACCGCCTCTCCCCGCGCGTTGGCCGAT
TCATTAATGCAGCTGGCACGACAGGTTTCCCGACTGGAAAGCGGGCAGTGAGCGCAACGCAATTAATGTG
AGTTAGCTCACTCATTAGGCACCCCAGGCTTTACACTTTATGCTTCCGGCTCGTATGTTGTGTGGAATTG
TGAGCGGATAACAATTTCACACAGGAAACAGCTATGACCATGATTACGCCAAGCGCGCAATTAACCCTCA
CTAAAGGGAACAAAAGCTGGAGCTGCAAGC
Features (pLannotate 1.2.2; 31 found; start..end, strand, type, name):
      5..231     +  promoter       RSV promoter: Rous sarcoma virus enhancer/promoter
    232..412     +  LTR            5' LTR (truncated): truncated 5' long terminal repeat (LTR) from HIV-1
    459..584     +  misc_feature   HIV-1 Ψ: packaging signal of human immunodeficiency virus type 1
    568..931     +  CDS            HIV-1 gag (fragment): gag protein from human immunodeficiency virus 1; gag
   1077..1310    +  misc_feature   RRE: The Rev response element (RRE) of HIV-1 allows for Rev-dependent mRNA export from the nucleus to the cytoplasm.
   1687..1713    +  CDS            Rev (fragment): human immunodeficiency virus 1 (HIV-1) Rev protein; rev; enhances nuclear export of unspliced and incompletely spliced viral mRNAs
   1720..1743    +  promoter       SV40 promoter (fragment): SV40 early promoter
   1744..1815    +  promoter       SV40 promoter (fragment): SV40 enhancer and early promoter
   1839..1974    +  rep_origin     SV40 ori: SV40 origin of replication
   2020..2616    +  CDS            PuroR (fragment): puromycin N-acetyltransferase; pac from Streptomyces; confers resistance to puromycin
   2665..2782    +  misc_feature   cPPT/CTS: central polypurine tract and central termination sequence of HIV-1
   2847..2913    +  CDS            small t antigen (fragment): SV40 (simian virus 40) small t antigen
   2920..4098    +  promoter       EF-1α promoter: strong constitutive promoter for human elongation factor EF-1α
   4115..5851    +  CDS            TCF7L2 (fragment): TF7L2_HUMAN - Also known as TCF4. Experimental evidence at protein level: Swiss-Prot protein existence level 1. Participates in the Wnt signaling pathway and modulates MYC expression by binding to its promoter in a sequence-specific manner. Acts as repressor in the absence of CTNNB1, and as activator in its presence. Activates transcription from promoters with several copies of the Tcf motif 5'-CCTTTGATC-3' in the presence of CTNNB1. TLE1, TLE2, TLE3 and TLE4 repress transactivation mediated by TCF7L2/TCF4 and CTNNB1. Expression of dominant-negative mutants results in cell-cycle arrest in G1.
   5867..5920    +  promoter       U6 promoter (fragment): RNA polymerase III promoter for human U6 snRNA
   5962..6550    +  misc_feature   WPRE: woodchuck hepatitis virus posttranscriptional regulatory element
   6601..6620    +  misc_feature   cPPT/CTS (fragment): central polypurine tract and central termination sequence of HIV-1
   6622..6855    +  LTR            3' LTR (ΔU3): self-inactivating 3' long terminal repeat (LTR) from HIV-1
   6933..7054    +  polyA_signal   SV40 poly(A) signal: SV40 polyadenylation signal
   7094..7229    +  rep_origin     SV40 ori: SV40 origin of replication
   7250..7268    -  promoter       T7 promoter: promoter for bacteriophage T7 RNA polymerase
   7276..7431    +  CDS            lacZα (fragment): LacZα fragment of β-galactosidase; lacZ fragment
   7436..7864    +  rep_origin     f1 ori (sequence partly withheld): f1 bacteriophage origin of replication; arrow indicates direction of (+) strand synthesis
   7917..8021    +  promoter       AmpR promoter: bla
   8022..8882    +  CDS            AmpR: β-lactamase; bla; confers resistance to ampicillin, carbenicillin, and related antibiotics
   9053..9641    +  rep_origin     ori: high-copy-number ColE1/pMB1/pBR322/pUC origin of replication
   9824..9916    +  CDS            lacI (fragment): lac repressor; lacI; The lac repressor binds to the lac operator to inhibit transcription in E. coli. This inhibition can be relieved by adding lactose or isopropyl-β-D-thiogalactopyranoside (IPTG).
   9929..9950    +  protein_bind   CAP binding site: CAP binding activates transcription in the presence of cAMP. E. coli catabolite activator protein
   9965..9995    +  promoter       lac promoter: promoter for the E. coli lac operon
  10003..10019   +  protein_bind   lac operator: The lac repressor binds to the lac operator to inhibit transcription in E. coli. This inhibition can be relieved by adding lactose or isopropyl-β-D-thiogalactopyranoside (IPTG). lac repressor encoded by lacI
  10064..10082   +  promoter       T3 promoter: promoter for bacteriophage T3 RNA polymerase
