[The description below was written by a language model from this plasmid's Addgene catalogue record and pLannotate feature annotations shown in this document.]
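Description:
TFORF1909 is a third-generation-style, self-inactivating lentiviral expression plasmid built on the pLX_TRC317 backbone, carrying the human transcription factor TCF7L2 (also known as TCF4) as one member of a barcoded transcription factor ORF collection. In bacteria it is maintained through a high-copy ColE1/pUC-type origin and selected with ampicillin via the bla gene. An f1 origin and remnants of a lac/lacZα cloning region flanked by T7 and T3 promoters are also present in the backbone. The depositor notes that the plasmid may recombine, which is consistent with the repeated LTR sequences typical of lentiviral vectors.

The viral genome is transcribed from an RSV promoter fused to a truncated HIV-1 5' LTR. It contains the Ψ packaging signal with a gag fragment, the RRE for Rev-dependent nuclear export, a cPPT/CTS element, and a ΔU3 3' LTR that inactivates LTR promoter activity after integration, followed by an SV40 polyadenylation signal. Within this unit, an SV40 early promoter drives puromycin N-acetyltransferase for selection of transduced mammalian cells. A separate EF-1α promoter drives the synthesized TCF7L2 ORF, with a WPRE downstream to enhance transcript expression. TCF7L2 is a Wnt pathway effector that represses target genes in the absence of β-catenin and activates them in its presence. The record states that each ORF in the collection is paired with a unique 24-bp barcode, although the barcode is not annotated in the feature table. The short U6 promoter fragment between the ORF and WPRE is probably a leftover backbone or primer-site sequence. The construct is intended for TCF7L2 overexpression, including pooled screens in which barcodes identify the transcription factor delivered to each cell.
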