Addgene plasmid #142288: TFORF1909
Purpose: Lentiviral vector for overexpressing transcription factor ORFs with unique 24-bp barcodes. Barcodes facilitate identification of transcription factors in pooled screens.
Depositing lab: Feng Zhang. Depositing organization: Broad Institute. Publication: A transcription factor atlas of directed differentiation. Joung J, Ma S, Tay T, Geiger-Schuller KR, Kirchgatterer PC, Verdine VK, Guo B, Arias-Garcia MA, Allen WE, Singh A, Kuksenko O, Abudayyeh OO, Gootenberg JS, Fu Z, Macrae RK, Buenrostro JD, Regev A, Zhang F. Cell. 2023 Jan 5;186(1):209-229.e26. doi: 10.1016/j.cell.2022.11.026. PubMed 36608654.
Backbone
  Vector backbone: pLX_TRC317
  Backbone manufacturer: Broad Institute Genetic Perturbation Platform
  Backbone size w/o insert (bp): 8264
  Vector type: Mammalian Expression, Lentiviral
  Selectable markers: Puromycin
Growth in bacteria
  Bacterial resistance: Ampicillin, 100 μg/mL
  Growth temperature: 37°C
  Growth strain: NEB Stable
  Copy number: High Copy
Gene/Insert
  Gene/Insert name: TCF7L2
  Species: H. sapiens (human)
  Insert size (bp): 1841
  Entrez Gene: TCF7L2 (a.k.a. TCF-4, TCF4)
  Promoter: EF1a
  Cloning method: Unknown
  Sequencing primers: 5′ GGGTGGAGACTGAAGTTAGGCCAG; 3′ CACATAGCGTAAAAGGAGCAACATAG
Terms and licenses: Academic/Nonprofit Terms; Industry Terms: Not Available to Industry
Depositor comments: NM_001146285,ENST00000536810 . The transcription factor ORF portion of this plasmid was synthesized by Genewiz. Please test multiple small colonies in case of plasmid recombination. To make this collection available in a timely manner, a portion of this collection was not fully sequenced by Addgene. If an Addgene verified full plasmid sequence is not available, please contact us prior to placing an order to request the full sequence.
How to cite: TFORF1909 was a gift from Feng Zhang (Addgene plasmid # 142288 ; http://n2t.net/addgene:142288 ; RRID:Addgene_142288)
