>Addgene plasmid #142288 | TFORF1909 | depositor partial sequence | sequence record 279002 | Insert
ACCGCCACCATGCCGCAGCTGAACGGCGGTGGAGGGGATGACCTAGGCGCCAACGACGAACTGATTTCCT
TCAAAGACGAGGGCGAACAGGAGGAGAAGAGCTCCGAAAACTCCTCGGCAGAGAGGGATTTAGCTGATGT
CAAATCGTCTCTAGTCAATGAATCAGAAACGAATCAAAACAGCTCCTCCGATTCCGAGGCGGAAAGACGG
CCTCCGCCTCGCTCCGAAAGTTTCCGAGACAAATCCCGGGAAAGTTTGGAAGAAGCGGCCAAGAGGCAAG
ATGGAGGGCTCTTTAAGGGGCCACCGTATCCCGGCTACCCCTTCATCATGATCCCCGACCTGACGAGCCC
CTACCTCCCCAACGGATCGCTCTCGCCCACCGCCCGAACCTATCTCCAGATGAAATGGCCACTGCTTGAT
GTCCAGGCAGGGAGCCTCCAGAGTAGACAAGCCCTCAAGGATGCCCGGTCCCCATCACCGGCACACATTG
TCTCTAACAAAGTGCCAGTGGTGCAGCACCCTCACCATGTCCACCCCCTCACGCCTCTTATCACGTACAG
CAATGAACACTTCACGCCGGGAAACCCACCTCCACACTTACCAGCCGACGTAGACCCCAAAACAGGAATC
CCACGGCCTCCGCACCCTCCAGATATATCCCCGTATTACCCACTATCGCCTGGCACCGTAGGACAAATCC
CCCATCCGCTAGGATGGTTAGTACCACAGCAAGGTCAACCAGTGTACCCAATCACGACAGGAGGATTCAG
ACACCCCTACCCCACAGCTCTGACCGTCAATGCTTCCATGTCCAGGTTCCCTCCCCATATGGTCCCACCA
CATCATACGCTACACACGACGGGCATTCCGCATCCGGCCATAGTCACACCAACAGTCAAACAGGAATCGT
CCCAGAGTGATGTCGGCTCACTCCATAGTTCAAAGCATCAGGACTCCAAAAAGGAAGAAGAAAAGAAGAA
GCCCCACATAAAGAAACCTCTTAATGCATTCATGTTGTATATGAAGGAAATGAGAGCAAAGGTCGTAGCT
GAGTGCACGTTGAAAGAAAGCGCGGCCATCAACCAGATCCTTGGGCGGAGGTGGCATGCACTGTCCAGAG
AAGAGCAAGCGAAATACTACGAGCTGGCCCGGAAGGAGCGACAGCTTCATATGCAACTGTACCCCGGCTG
GTCCGCGCGGGATAACTATGGAAAGAAGAAGAAGAGGAAAAGGGACAAGCAGCCGGGAGAGACCAATGAC
CTGAGCGCTCCTAAGAAATGCCGAGCGCGCTTTGGCCTTGATCAACAGAATAACTGGTGCGGCCCTTGCA
GGAGAAAAAAAAAGTGCGTTCGCTACATACAAGGTGAAGGCAGCTGCCTCAGCCCACCCTCTTCAGATGG
AAGCTTACTAGATTCGCCTCCCCCCTCCCCGAACCTGCTAGGCTCCCCTCCCCGAGACGCCAAGTCACAG
ACTGAGCAGACCCAGCCTCTGTCGCTGTCCCTGAAGCCCGACCCCCTGGCCCACCTGTCCATGATGCCTC
CGCCACCCGCCCTCCTGCTCGCTGAGGCCACCCACAAGGCCTCCGCCCTCTGTCCCAACGGGGCCCTGGA
CCTGCCCCCAGCCGCTTTGCAGCCTGCCGCCCCCTCCTCATCAATTGCACAGCCGTCGACTTCTTCCTTA
CATTCCCACAGCTCCCTGGCCGGGACCCAGCCCCAGCCGCTGTCGCTCGTCACCAAGTCTTTAGAATAGT
AATGAACTAGTCCGTAACTTGAAAGTATTTCGATTTCTTGGCTTTATATATCTTGTGGAAAGGACGAGCA
TGTCGCTTGGAGGCTTCTCGT
