>Addgene plasmid #142288 | TFORF1909 | depositor partial sequence | sequence record 279003 | Barcode
GCATGTCGCTTGGAGGCTTCTCGT
